>Addgene plasmid #242343 | hPDGFA-EGFP | addgene full sequence | sequence record 492420 | Addgene NGS Result
TAGTTATTAATAGTAATCAATTACGGGGTCATTAGTTCATAGCCCATATATGGAGTTCCGCGTTACATAA
CTTACGGTAAATGGCCCGCCTGGCTGACCGCCCAACGACCCCCGCCCATTGACGTCAATAATGACGTATG
TTCCCATAGTAACGCCAATAGGGACTTTCCATTGACGTCAATGGGTGGAGTATTTACGGTAAACTGCCCA
CTTGGCAGTACATCAAGTGTATCATATGCCAAGTACGCCCCCTATTGACGTCAATGACGGTAAATGGCCC
GCCTGGCATTATGCCCAGTACATGACCTTATGGGACTTTCCTACTTGGCAGTACATCTACGTATTAGTCA
TCGCTATTACCATGGTGATGCGGTTTTGGCAGTACATCAATGGGCGTGGATAGCGGTTTGACTCACGGGG
ATTTCCAAGTCTCCACCCCATTGACGTCAATGGGAGTTTGTTTTGGCACCAAAATCAACGGGACTTTCCA
AAATGTCGTAACAACTCCGCCCCATTGACGCAAATGGGCGGTAGGCGTGTACGGTGGGAGGTCTATATAA
GCAGAGCTGGTTTAGTGAACCGTCAGATCCGCTAGCGCTACCGGACTCAGATCTCGAGCTCAAGCTTGCC
ACC
[633 nt withheld, positions 634-1266]
GCGGATCCACCGGTCGCCACCATGGTGAGCAAGGGCGAGGAGCTGTTCACCGGGGTGGTGCCCATCCTGG
TCGAGCTGGACGGCGACGTAAACGGCCACAAGTTCAGCGTGTCCGGCGAGGGCGAGGGCGATGCCACCTA
CGGCAAGCTGACCCTGAAGTTCATCTGCACCACCGGCAAGCTGCCCGTGCCCTGGCCCACCCTCGTGACC
ACCCTGACCTACGGCGTGCAGTGCTTCAGCCGCTACCCCGACCACATGAAGCAGCACGACTTCTTCAAGT
CCGCCATGCCCGAAGGCTACGTCCAGGAGCGCACCATCTTCTTCAAGGACGACGGCAACTACAAGACCCG
CGCCGAGGTGAAGTTCGAGGGCGACACCCTGGTGAACCGCATCGAGCTGAAGGGCATCGACTTCAAGGAG
GACGGCAACATCCTGGGGCACAAGCTGGAGTACAACTACAACAGCCACAACGTCTATATCATGGCCGACA
AGCAGAAGAACGGCATCAAGGTGAACTTCAAGATCCGCCACAACATCGAGGACGGCAGCGTGCAGCTCGC
CGACCACTACCAGCAGAACACCCCCATCGGCGACGGCCCCGTGCTGCTGCCCGACAACCACTACCTGAGC
ACCCAGTCCGCCCTGAGCAAAGACCCCAACGAGAAGCGCGATCACATGGTCCTGCTGGAGTTCGTGACCG
CCGCCGGGATCACTCTCGGCATGGACGAGCTGTACAAGTAAAGCGGCCGCGACTCTAGATCATAATCAGC
CATACCACATTTGTAGAGGTTTTACTTGCTTTAAAAAACCTCCCACACCTCCCCCTGAACCTGAAACATA
AAATGAATGCAATTGTTGTTGTTAACTTGTTTATTGCAGCTTATAATGGTTACAAATAAAGCAATAGCAT
CACAAATTTCACAAATAAAGCATTTTTTTCACTGCATTCTAGTTGTGGTTTGTCCAAACTCATCAATGTA
TCTTAAGGCGTAAATTGTAAGCGTTAATATTTTGTTAAAATTCGCGTTAAATTTTTGTTAAATCAGCTCA
TTTTTTAACCAATAGGCCGAAATCGGCAAAATCCCTTATAAATCAAAAGAATAGACCGAGATAGGGT
[37 nt withheld, positions 2384-2420]
AAAGAACGTGGACTCCAACGTCAAAGG
[49 nt withheld, positions 2448-2496]
T
[91 nt withheld, positions 2498-2588]
G
[124 nt withheld, positions 2590-2713]
CAGGTGGCACTTTTCGGGGAAATGTGCGCGGAACCCCTATTTGTTTATTTTTCTAAATACATTCAAATAT
GTATCCGCTCATGAGACAATAACCCTGATAAATGCTTCAATAATATTGAAAAAGGAAGAGTCCTGAGGCG
GAAAGAACCAGCTGTGGAATGTGTGTCAGTTAGGGTGTGGAAAGTCCCCAGGCTCCCCAGCAGGCAGAAG
TATGCAAAGCATGCATCTCAATTAGTCAGCAACCAGGTGTGGAAAGTCCCCAGGCTCCCCAGCAGGCAGA
AGTATGCAAAGCATGCATCTCAATTAGTCAGCAACCATAGTCCCGCCCCTAACTCCGCCCATCCCGCCCC
TAACTCCGCCCAGTTCCGCCCATTCTCCGCCCCATGGCTGACTAATTTTTTTTATTTATGCAGAGGCCGA
GGCCGCCTCGGCCTCTGAGCTATTCCAGAAGTAGTGAGGAGGCTTTTTTGGAGGCCTAGGCTTTTGCAAA
GATCGATCAAGAGACAGGATGAGGATCGTTTCGCATGATTGAACAAGATGGATTGCACGCAGGTTCTCCG
GCCGCTTGGGTGGAGAGGCTATTCGGCTATGACTGGGCACAACAGACAATCGGCTGCTCTGATGCCGCCG
TGTTCCGGCTGTCAGCGCAGGGGCGCCCGGTTCTTTTTGTCAAGACCGACCTGTCCGGTGCCCTGAATGA
ACTGCAAGACGAGGCAGCGCGGCTATCGTGGCTGGCCACGACGGGCGTTCCTTGCGCAGCTGTGCTCGAC
GTTGTCACTGAAGCGGGAAGGGACTGGCTGCTATTGGGCGAAGTGCCGGGGCAGGATCTCCTGTCATCTC
ACCTTGCTCCTGCCGAGAAAGTATCCATCATGGCTGATGCAATGCGGCGGCTGCATACGCTTGATCCGGC
TACCTGCCCATTCGACCACCAAGCGAAACATCGCATCGAGCGAGCACGTACTCGGATGGAAGCCGGTCTT
GTCGATCAGGATGATCTGGACGAAGAGCATCAGGGGCTCGCGCCAGCCGAACTGTTCGCCAGGCTCAAGG
CGAGCATGCCCGACGGCGAGGATCTCGTCGTGACCCATGGCGATGCCTGCTTGCCGAATATCATGGTGGA
AAATGGCCGCTTTTCTGGATTCATCGACTGTGGCCGGCTGGGTGTGGCGGACCGCTATCAGGACATAGCG
TTGGCTACCCGTGATATTGCTGAAGAGCTTGGCGGCGAATGGGCTGACCGCTTCCTCGTGCTTTACGGTA
TCGCCGCTCCCGATTCGCAGCGCATCGCCTTCTATCGCCTTCTTGACGAGTTCTTCTGAGCGGGACTCTG
GGGTTCGAAATGACCGACCAAGCGACGCCCAACCTGCCATCACGAGATTTCGATTCCACCGCCGCCTTCT
ATGAAAGGTTGGGCTTCGGAATCGTTTTCCGGGACGCCGGCTGGATGATCCTCCAGCGCGGGGATCTCAT
GCTGGAGTTCTTCGCCCACCCTAGGGGGAGGCTAACTGAAACACGGAAGGAGACAATACCGGAAGGAACC
CGCGCTATGACGGCAATAAAAAGACAGAATAAAACGCACGGTGTTGGGTCGTTTGTTCATAAACGCGGGG
TTCGGTCCCAGGGCTGGCACTCTGTCGATACCCCACCGAGACCCCATTGGGGCCAATACGCCCGCGTTTC
TTCCTTTTCCCCACCCCACCCCCCAAGTTCGGGTGAAGGCCCAGGGCTCGCAGCCAACGTCGGGGCGGCA
GGCCCTGCCATAGCCTCAGGTTACTCATATATACTTTAGATTGATTTAAAACTTCATTTTTAATTTAAAA
GGATCTAGGTGAAGATCCTTTTTGATAATCTCATGACCAAAATCCCTTAACGTGAGTTTTCGTTCCACTG
AGCGTCAGACCCCGTAGAAAAGATCAAAGGATCTTCTTGAGATCCTTTTTTTCTGCGCGTAATCTGCTGC
TTGCAAACAAAAAAACCACCGCTACCAGCGGTGGTTTGTTTGCCGGATCAAGAGCTACCAACTCTTTTTC
CGAAGGTAACTGGCTTCAGCAGAGCGCAGATACCAAATACTGTTCTTCTAGTGTAGCCGTAGTTAGGCCA
CCACTTCAAGAACTCTGTAGCACCGCCTACATACCTCGCTCTGCTAATCCTGTTACCAGTGGCTGCTGCC
AGTGGCGATAAGTCGTGTCTTACCGGGTTGGACTCAAGACGATAGTTACCGGATAAGGCGCAGCGGTCGG
GCTGAACGGGGGGTTCGTGCACACAGCCCAGCTTGGAGCGAACGACCTACACCGAACTGAGATACCTACA
GCGTGAGCTATGAGAAAGCGCCACGCTTCCCGAAGGGAGAAAGGCGGACAGGTATCCGGTAAGCGGCAGG
GTCGGAACAGGAGAGCGCACGAGGGAGCTTCCAGGGGGAAACGCCTGGTATCTTTATAGTCCTGTCGGGT
TTCGCCACCTCTGACTTGAGCGTCGATTTTTGTGATGCTCGTCAGGGGGGCGGAGCCTATGGAAAAACGC
CAGCAACGCGGCCTTTTTACGGTTCCTGGCCTTTTGCTGGCCTTTTGCTCACATGTTCTTTCCTGCGTTA
TCCCCTGATTCTGTGGATAACCGTATTACCGCCATGCAT
Features (pLannotate 1.2.2; 15 found; start..end, strand, type, name):
     61..364     +  enhancer       CMV enhancer: human cytomegalovirus immediate early enhancer
    365..568     +  promoter       CMV promoter: human cytomegalovirus (CMV) immediate early promoter
    591..627     +  misc_feature   MCS (fragment): multiple cloning site
    634..1266    +  CDS            PDGFA (sequence withheld): PDGFA_HUMAN - Also known as PDGF1. Experimental evidence at protein level: Swiss-Prot protein existence level 1. Growth factor that plays an essential role in the regulation of embryonic development, cell proliferation, cell migration, survival and chemotaxis. Potent mitogen for cells of mesenchymal origin. Required for normal lung alveolar septum formation during embryogenesis, normal development of the gastrointestinal tract, normal development of Leydig cells and spermatogenesis. Required for normal oligodendrocyte development and normal myelination in the spinal cord and cerebellum. Plays
   1288..2007    +  CDS            EGFP: the original enhanced GFP (Yang et al., 1996) mammalian codon-optimized
   2024..2107    +  CDS            large T antigen (fragment): large T antigen from SV40 (simian virus 40)
   2130..2251    +  polyA_signal   SV40 poly(A) signal: SV40 polyadenylation signal
   2285..2713    -  rep_origin     f1 ori (sequence partly withheld): f1 bacteriophage origin of replication; arrow indicates direction of (+) strand synthesis
   2740..2844    +  promoter       AmpR promoter: bla
   2846..3203    +  promoter       SV40 promoter: SV40 enhancer and early promoter
   3238..4032    +  CDS            NeoR/KanR: aminoglycoside phosphotransferase from Tn5; aph(3')-II (or nptII); confers resistance to neomycin, kanamycin, and G418 (Geneticin®)
   4053..4205    +  CDS            ble (fragment): BLE_KLEPN - Experimental evidence at protein level: Swiss-Prot protein existence level 1. Binding protein with a strong affinity to the bleomycin family of antibiotics. Binds to CL990; an antimitotic-antibiotic compound. From Klebsiella pneumoniae.
   4264..4311    +  polyA_signal   HSV TK poly(A) signal: herpes simplex virus thymidine kinase polyadenylation signal (Cole and Stacy, 1985)
   4402..4418    -  polyA_signal   bGH poly(A) signal (fragment): bovine growth hormone polyadenylation signal
   4640..5228    +  rep_origin     ori: high-copy-number ColE1/pMB1/pBR322/pUC origin of replication
