[The description below was written by a language model from this plasmid's Addgene catalogue record and pLannotate feature annotations shown in this document.]
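Description:
hPDGFA-EGFP is a mammalian expression plasmid built on the pEGFP-N1 backbone that encodes human platelet-derived growth factor subunit A (PDGFA) fused at its C terminus to EGFP. The 633 bp PDGFA coding sequence was inserted by Gibson cloning just downstream of the residual multiple cloning site. It sits under the control of the human cytomegalovirus immediate early enhancer and promoter, which drive strong constitutive transcription in most mammalian cell lines. A short linker region separates PDGFA from the mammalian codon-optimized EGFP open reading frame, and the transcript is terminated by the SV40 polyadenylation signal. The small large T antigen fragment annotated between EGFP and this signal most likely reflects SV40-derived flanking sequence rather than an expressed product.

The plasmid is propagated in E. coli at high copy number through a ColE1/pUC-type origin, and an f1 origin is also present for single-stranded DNA production. A single NeoR/KanR (aminoglycoside phosphotransferase) gene serves both hosts. A bacterial bla-type promoter drives it for kanamycin selection in bacteria, and the SV40 enhancer/early promoter with an HSV TK polyadenylation signal drives it in mammalian cells, allowing G418 selection of stable transfectants. The short ble and bGH poly(A) fragments in the annotation are partial matches within the backbone and are unlikely to be functional elements.

The full sequence of 5,342 nt is consistent with the stated backbone plus insert. The construct is suited to transient or stable expression of fluorescently tagged PDGFA, for example to follow its localization and trafficking by live or fixed-cell microscopy. The record does not describe the specific experiments for which it was made.
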