Addgene plasmid #242343: hPDGFA-EGFP
Purpose: mammalian expression construct for human Platelet-derived growth factor subunit A C-terminally tagged with EGFP
Depositing lab: Christoph Kaether. Depositing organization: Leibniz Institute on Aging - Fritz Lipmann Institute (FLI). Publication: Cell-type resolved protein atlas of brain lysosomes identifies SLC45A1-associated disease as a lysosomal disorder. Ghoochani A, Heiby JC, Rawat ES, Medoh UN, Di Fraia D, Dong W, Gastou M, Rastogi M, Hernandez V, Nyame K, Laqtom NN, Durso W, Valkova C, Isakova A, Kaether C, Wernig M, Gomez-Ospina N, Franke C, Ori A, Abu-Remaileh M. Cell. 2026 Feb 5;189(3):765-782.e31. doi: 10.1016/j.cell.2025.12.012. Epub 2026 Jan 22. PubMed 41576950.
Backbone
  Vector backbone: pEGFP-N1
  Backbone size w/o insert (bp): 4733
  Vector type: Mammalian Expression
  Selectable markers: Neomycin (select with G418)
Growth in bacteria
  Bacterial resistance: Kanamycin, 50 μg/mL
  Growth temperature: 37°C
  Growth strain: DH5alpha
  Copy number: High Copy
Gene/Insert
  Gene/Insert name: Platelet-derived growth factor subunit A (alt name: PDGFA)
  Species: H. sapiens (human)
  Insert size (bp): 633
  Entrez Gene: PDGFA (a.k.a. PDGF-A, PDGF1)
  Promoter: CMV
  Tag / fusion protein: EGFP (C terminal on insert)
  Cloning method: Gibson Cloning
  Sequencing primers: 5′ CGCAAATGGGCGGTAGGCGTG
Terms and licenses: Academic/Nonprofit Terms; Industry Terms: Not Available to Industry
How to cite: hPDGFA-EGFP was a gift from Christoph Kaether (Addgene plasmid # 242343 ; http://n2t.net/addgene:242343 ; RRID:Addgene_242343)
